Addgene plasmid #116163: pHAGE-BRAF-H269Y
Purpose: Lentiviral expression of BRAF H269Y
Depositing lab: Gordon Mills & Kenneth Scott. Depositing organization: Baylor College of Medicine. Publication: Systematic Functional Annotation of Somatic Mutations in Cancer. Ng PK, Li J, Jeong KJ, Shao S, Chen H, Tsang YH, Sengupta S, Wang Z, Bhavana VH, Tran R, Soewito S, Minussi DC, Moreno D, Kong K, Dogruluk T, Lu H, Gao J, Tokheim C, Zhou DC, Johnson AM, Zeng J, Ip CKM, Ju Z, Wester M, Yu S, Li Y, Vellano CP, Schultz N, Karchin R, Ding L, Lu Y, Cheung LWT, Chen K, Shaw KR, Meric-Bernstam F, Scott KL, Yi S, Sahni N, Liang H, Mills GB. Cancer Cell. 2018 Mar 12;33(3):450-462.e10. doi: 10.1016/j.ccell.2018.01.021. PubMed 29533785.
Backbone
  Vector backbone: pHAGE
  Vector type: Lentiviral
Growth in bacteria
  Bacterial resistance: Ampicillin, 100 μg/mL
  Growth temperature: 37°C
  Growth strain: Stbl3
  Copy number: High Copy
Gene/Insert
  Gene/Insert name: BRAF
  Species: H. sapiens (human)
  Mutation: H269Y
  Entrez Gene: BRAF (a.k.a. B-RAF1, B-raf, BRAF-1, BRAF1, NS7, RAFB1)
  Cloning method: Gateway Cloning
Terms and licenses: Academic/Nonprofit Terms; Industry Terms: Not Available to Industry
How to cite: pHAGE-BRAF-H269Y was a gift from Gordon Mills & Kenneth Scott (Addgene plasmid # 116163 ; http://n2t.net/addgene:116163 ; RRID:Addgene_116163)
