[The description below was written by a language model from this plasmid's Addgene catalogue record and pLannotate feature annotations shown in this document.]
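Description:
pHAGE-BRAF-H269Y is an HIV-1-derived lentiviral expression plasmid built on the pHAGE backbone. It carries the human BRAF open reading frame with the H269Y missense substitution. BRAF encodes a serine/threonine kinase that phosphorylates MAP2K1 and so activates the MAP kinase pathway. In bacteria the plasmid replicates from a high-copy ColE1/pUC-type origin and is selected with ampicillin through the β-lactamase gene. The record lists a recombination-deficient strain (Stbl3) for propagation, as is usual for LTR-containing vectors.

The viral portion runs from a truncated 5' LTR through the Ψ packaging signal with a partial gag segment, the Rev response element and the cPPT/CTS, and ends in a self-inactivating ΔU3 3' LTR. These elements allow packaging, Rev-dependent nuclear export of the genomic RNA and efficient transduction, and they leave the integrated provirus without LTR promoter activity. Because the sequence is circular, the EF-1α promoter annotated at the end of the record lies directly upstream of the insert and drives constitutive expression in mammalian cells.

The BRAF coding sequence was introduced by Gateway cloning and is flanked by attB1 and attB2 sites. A V5 epitope sequence lies further downstream, but the record does not establish whether it is fused in frame to BRAF. An EMCV IRES then directs translation of puromycin N-acetyltransferase from the same transcript, so transduced cells can be selected with puromycin, and a WPRE enhances transcript expression.

The construct is intended for stable lentiviral expression of this BRAF variant. It comes from a study that systematically tested the functional consequences of somatic cancer mutations.
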