Features (pLannotate 1.2.2; 30 found; start..end, strand, type, name):
     21..41      +  protein_bind   attB1: mutant version of attB; core recombination site for the Gateway® BP reaction BP Clonase™
     47..2344    +  CDS            BRAF: BRAF_HUMAN - Also known as BRAF1, RAFB1. Experimental evidence at protein level: Swiss-Prot protein existence level 1. Protein kinase involved in the transduction of mitogenic signals from the cell membrane to the nucleus (Probable). Phosphorylates MAP2K1, and thereby activates the MAP kinase signal transduction pathway (PubMed:21441910, PubMed:29433126). May play a role in the postsynaptic responses of hippocampal neurons (PubMed:1508179). From Homo sapiens (Human).
   2349..2373    -  protein_bind   attB2: mutant version of attB; recombination site for the Gateway® BP reaction BP Clonase™
   2381..2399    +  promoter       T3 promoter: promoter for bacteriophage T3 RNA polymerase
   2425..2443    -  promoter       T7 promoter: promoter for bacteriophage T7 RNA polymerase
   2449..2467    -  protein_bind   attB4 (fragment): mutant version of attB; core recombination site for the Gateway® BP reaction BP Clonase™
   2523..2564    +  CDS            V5 tag: epitope tag from simian virus 5
   2690..3152    +  misc_feature   IRES: internal ribosome entry site (IRES) of the encephalomyocarditis virus (EMCV)
   3166..3763    +  CDS            PuroR (fragment): puromycin N-acetyltransferase; pac from Streptomyces; confers resistance to puromycin
   3779..4367    +  misc_feature   WPRE: woodchuck hepatitis virus posttranscriptional regulatory element
   4375..4440    +  CDS            nef (fragment): NEF_HV1Z2 - Experimental evidence at protein level: Swiss-Prot protein existence level 1. Extracellular Nef protein targets CD4(+) T-lymphocytes for apoptosis by interacting with CXCR4 surface receptors. From Human immunodeficiency virus type 1 group M subtype D (isolate Z2/CDC-Z34) (HIV-1).
   4442..4675    +  LTR            3' LTR (ΔU3): self-inactivating 3' long terminal repeat (LTR) from HIV-1
   4880..4984    +  promoter       AmpR promoter: bla
   4985..5845    +  CDS            AmpR: β-lactamase; bla; confers resistance to ampicillin, carbenicillin, and related antibiotics
   6016..6604    +  rep_origin     ori: high-copy-number ColE1/pMB1/pBR322/pUC origin of replication
   6787..6841    +  CDS            lacI (fragment): lac repressor; lacI; The lac repressor binds to the lac operator to inhibit transcription in E. coli. This inhibition can be relieved by adding lactose or isopropyl-β-D-thiogalactopyranoside (IPTG).
   6847..6940    +  rep_origin     SV40 ori (fragment): SV40 origin of replication
   6965..7002    +  CDS            lacI (fragment): lac repressor; lacI; The lac repressor binds to the lac operator to inhibit transcription in E. coli. This inhibition can be relieved by adding lactose or isopropyl-β-D-thiogalactopyranoside (IPTG).
   7015..7036    +  protein_bind   CAP binding site: CAP binding activates transcription in the presence of cAMP. E. coli catabolite activator protein
   7051..7081    +  promoter       lac promoter: promoter for the E. coli lac operon
   7085..7107    +  protein_bind   lac operator (fragment): The lac repressor binds to the lac operator to inhibit transcription in E. coli. This inhibition can be relieved by adding lactose or isopropyl-β-D-thiogalactopyranoside (IPTG). lac repressor encoded by lacI
   7139..7222    +  polyA_signal   SV40 poly(A) signal (fragment): SV40 polyadenylation signal
   7389..7718    +  CDS            nef (fragment): NEF_HV1BR - Experimental evidence at protein level: Swiss-Prot protein existence level 1. Extracellular Nef protein targets CD4(+) T-lymphocytes for apoptosis by interacting with CXCR4 surface receptors (PubMed:14990729). From Human immunodeficiency virus type 1 group M subtype B (isolate BRU/LAI) (HIV-1).
   7766..8023    +  LTR            5' LTR (truncated): truncated 5' long terminal repeat (LTR) from HIV-1
   8070..8195    +  misc_feature   HIV-1 Ψ: packaging signal of human immunodeficiency virus type 1
   8179..8517    +  CDS            HIV-1 gag (fragment): gag protein from human immunodeficiency virus 1; gag
   8692..8925    +  misc_feature   RRE: The Rev response element (RRE) of HIV-1 allows for Rev-dependent mRNA export from the nucleus to the cytoplasm.
   9302..9402    +  CDS            Rev (fragment): human immunodeficiency virus 1 (HIV-1) Rev protein; rev; enhances nuclear export of unspliced and incompletely spliced viral mRNAs
   9447..9564    +  misc_feature   cPPT/CTS: central polypurine tract and central termination sequence of HIV-1
   9612..10790   +  promoter       EF-1α promoter: strong constitutive promoter for human elongation factor EF-1α
>Addgene plasmid #116163 | pHAGE-BRAF-H269Y | addgene full sequence | sequence record 250632 | Addgene NGS Result
AGCGGCCCTGCAGATATCAACAAGTTTGTACAAAAAAGCAGGCACCATGGCGGCGCTGAGCGGTGGCGGT
GGTGGCGGCGCGGAGCCGGGCCAGGCTCTGTTCAACGGGGACATGGAGCCCGAGGCCGGCGCCGGCGCCG
GCGCCGCGGCCTCTTCGGCTGCGGACCCTGCCATTCCGGAGGAGGTGTGGAATATCAAACAAATGATTAA
GTTGACACAGGAACATATAGAGGCCCTATTGGACAAATTTGGTGGGGAGCATAATCCACCATCAATATAT
CTGGAGGCCTATGAAGAATACACCAGCAAGCTAGATGCACTCCAACAAAGAGAACAACAGTTATTGGAAT
CTCTGGGGAACGGAACTGATTTTTCTGTTTCTAGCTCTGCATCAATGGATACCGTTACATCTTCTTCCTC
TTCTAGCCTTTCAGTGCTACCTTCATCTCTTTCAGTTTTTCAAAATCCCACAGATGTGGCACGGAGCAAC
CCCAAGTCACCACAAAAACCTATCGTTAGAGTCTTCCTGCCCAACAAACAGAGGACAGTGGTACCTGCAA
GGTGTGGAGTTACAGTCCGAGACAGTCTAAAGAAAGCACTGATGATGAGAGGTCTAATCCCAGAGTGCTG
TGCTGTTTACAGAATTCAGGATGGAGAGAAGAAACCAATTGGTTGGGACACTGATATTTCCTGGCTTACT
GGAGAAGAATTGCATGTGGAAGTGTTGGAGAATGTTCCACTTACAACACACAACTTTGTACGAAAAACGT
TTTTCACCTTAGCATTTTGTGACTTTTGTCGAAAGCTGCTTTTCCAGGGTTTCCGCTGTCAAACATGTGG
TTATAAATTTTACCAGCGTTGTAGTACAGAAGTTCCACTGATGTGTGTTAATTATGACCAACTTGATTTG
CTGTTTGTCTCCAAGTTCTTTGAACACCACCCAATACCACAGGAAGAGGCGTCCTTAGCAGAGACTGCCC
TAACATCTGGATCATCCCCTTCCGCACCCGCCTCGGACTCTATTGGGCCCCAAATTCTCACCAGTCCGTC
TCCTTCAAAATCCATTCCAATTCCACAGCCCTTCCGACCAGCAGATGAAGATCATCGAAATCAATTTGGG
CAACGAGACCGATCCTCATCAGCTCCCAATGTGCATATAAACACAATAGAACCTGTCAATATTGATGACT
TGATTAGAGACCAAGGATTTCGTGGTGATGGAGGATCAACCACAGGTTTGTCTGCTACCCCCCCTGCCTC
ATTACCTGGCTCACTAACTAACGTGAAAGCCTTACAGAAATCTCCAGGACCTCAGCGAGAAAGGAAGTCA
TCTTCATCCTCAGAAGACAGGAATCGAATGAAAACACTTGGTAGACGGGACTCGAGTGATGATTGGGAGA
TTCCTGATGGGCAGATTACAGTGGGACAAAGAATTGGATCTGGATCATTTGGAACAGTCTACAAGGGAAA
GTGGCATGGTGATGTGGCAGTGAAAATGTTGAATGTGACAGCACCTACACCTCAGCAGTTACAAGCCTTC
AAAAATGAAGTAGGAGTACTCAGGAAAACACGACATGTGAATATCCTACTCTTCATGGGCTATTCCACAA
AGCCACAACTGGCTATTGTTACCCAGTGGTGTGAGGGCTCCAGCTTGTATCACCATCTCCATATCATTGA
GACCAAATTTGAGATGATCAAACTTATAGATATTGCACGACAGACTGCACAGGGCATGGATTACTTACAC
GCCAAGTCAATCATCCACAGAGACCTCAAGAGTAATAATATATTTCTTCATGAAGACCTCACAGTAAAAA
TAGGTGATTTTGGTCTAGCTACAGTGAAATCTCGATGGAGTGGGTCCCATCAGTTTGAACAGTTGTCTGG
ATCCATTTTGTGGATGGCACCAGAAGTCATCAGAATGCAAGATAAAAATCCATACAGCTTTCAGTCAGAT
GTATATGCATTTGGAATTGTTCTGTATGAATTGATGACTGGACAGTTACCTTATTCAAACATCAACAACA
GGGACCAGATAATTTTTATGGTGGGACGAGGATACCTGTCTCCAGATCTCAGTAAGGTACGGAGTAACTG
TCCAAAAGCCATGAAGAGATTAATGGCAGAGTGCCTCAAAAAGAAAAGAGATGAGAGACCACTCTTTCCC
CAAATTCTCGCCTCTATTGAGCTGCTGGCCCGCTCATTGCCAAAAATTCACCGCAGTGCATCAGAACCCT
CCTTGAATCGGGCTGGTTTCCAAACAGAGGATTTTAGTCTATATGCTTGTGCTTCTCCAAAAACACCCAT
CCAGGCAGGGGGATATGGTGCGTTTCCTGTCCACTAGAACCCAGCTTTCTTGTACAAAGTGGTGATATCC
AATTAACCCTCACTAAAGGTGTATATGTTAATGAGATGTTGTACCCTATAGTGAGTCGTATTACCACCCA
ACTTTTCTATACAAAGTGGTTGATATCCAGCACAGTGGCGGCCGCTCGAGTCTAGAGGGCCCGCGGTTCG
AAGGTAAGCCTATCCCTAACCCTCTCCTCGGTCTCGATTCTACGCGTACCGGTTAGTAATGAGATCCCTC
CCCCCCCCCTAACGTTACTGGCCGAAGCCGCTTGGAATAAGGCCGGTGTGCGTTTGTCTATATGTTATTT
TCCACCATATTGCCGTCTTTTGGCAATGTGAGGGCCCGGAAACCTGGCCCTGTCTTCTTGACGAGCATTC
CTAGGGGTCTTTCCCCTCTCGCCAAAGGAATGCAAGGTCTGTTGAATGTCGTGAAGGAAGCAGTTCCTCT
GGAAGCTTCTTGAAGACAAACAACGTCTGTAGCGACCCTTTGCAGGCAGCGGAACCCCCCACCTGGCGAC
AGGTGCCTCTGCGGCCAAAAGCCACGTGTATAAGATACACCTGCAAAGGCGGCACAACCCCAGTGCCACG
TTGTGAGTTGGATAGTTGTGGAAAGAGTCAAATGGCTCTCCTCAAGCGTATTCAACAAGGGGCTGAAGGA
TGCCCAGAAGGTACCCCATTGTATGGGATCTGATCTGGGGCCTCGGTGCACATGCTTTACATGTGTTTAG
TCGAGGTTAAAAAAACGTCTAGGCCCCCCGAACCACGGGGACGTGGTTTTCCTTTGAAAAACACGATGAT
AATATGGCCACACATATGACCGAGTACAAGCCCACGGTGCGCCTCGCCACCCGCGACGACGTCCCCAGGG
CCGTACGCACCCTCGCCGCCGCGTTCGCCGACTACCCCGCCACGCGCCACACCGTCGATCCGGACCGCCA
CATCGAGCGGGTCACCGAGCTGCAAGAACTCTTCCTCACGCGCGTCGGGCTCGACATCGGCAAGGTGTGG
GTCGCGGACGACGGCGCCGCGGTGGCGGTCTGGACCACGCCGGAGAGCGTCGAAGCGGGGGCGGTGTTCG
CCGAGATCGGCCCGCGCATGGCCGAGTTGAGCGGTTCCCGGCTGGCCGCGCAGCAACAGATGGAAGGCCT
CCTGGCGCCGCACCGGCCCAAGGAGCCCGCGTGGTTCCTGGCCACCGTCGGCGTCTCGCCCGACCACCAG
GGCAAGGGTCTGGGCAGCGCCGTCGTGCTCCCCGGAGTGGAGGCGGCCGAGCGCGCCGGGGTGCCCGCCT
TCCTGGAGACCTCCGCGCCCCGCAACCTCCCCTTCTACGAGCGGCTCGGCTTCACCGTCACCGCCGACGT
CGAGGTGCCCGAAGGACCGCGCACCTGGTGCATGACCCGCAAGCCCGGTGCCTAAATCGATAGATCCTAA
TCAACCTCTGGATTACAAAATTTGTGAAAGATTGACTGGTATTCTTAACTATGTTGCTCCTTTTACGCTA
TGTGGATACGCTGCTTTAATGCCTTTGTATCATGCTATTGCTTCCCGTATGGCTTTCATTTTCTCCTCCT
TGTATAAATCCTGGTTGCTGTCTCTTTATGAGGAGTTGTGGCCCGTTGTCAGGCAACGTGGCGTGGTGTG
CACTGTGTTTGCTGACGCAACCCCCACTGGTTGGGGCATTGCCACCACCTGTCAGCTCCTTTCCGGGACT
TTCGCTTTCCCCCTCCCTATTGCCACGGCGGAACTCATCGCCGCCTGCCTTGCCCGCTGCTGGACAGGGG
CTCGGCTGTTGGGCACTGACAATTCCGTGGTGTTGTCGGGGAAATCATCGTCCTTTCCTTGGCTGCTCGC
CTGTGTTGCCACCTGGATTCTGCGCGGGACGTCCTTCTGCTACGTCCCTTCGGCCCTCAATCCAGCGGAC
CTTCCTTCCCGCGGCCTGCTGCCGGCTCTGCGGCCTCTTCCGCGTCTTCGCCTTCGCCCTCAGACGAGTC
GGATCTCCCTTTGGGCCGCCTCCCCGCCTGAGATCCTTTAAGACCAATGACTTACAAGGCAGCTGTAGAT
CTTAGCCACTTTTTAAAAGAAAAGGGGGGACTGGAAGGGCTAATTCACTCCCAACGAAGACAAGATCTGC
TTTTTGCTTGTACTGGGTCTCTCTGGTTAGACCAGATCTGAGCCTGGGAGCTCTCTGGCTAACTAGGGAA
CCCACTGCTTAAGCCTCAATAAAGCTTGCCTTGAGTGCTTCAAGTAGTGTGTGCCCGTCTGTTGTGTGAC
TCTGGTAACTAGAGATCCCTCAGACCCTTTTAGTCAGTGTGGAAAATCTCTAGCAGTAGTAGTTCATGTC
ATCTTATTATTCAGTATTTATAACTTGCAAAGAAATGAATATCAGAGAGTGAGAGGCCCGGGTTAATTAA
GGAAAGGGCTAGATCATTCTTGAAGACGAAAGGGCCTCGTGATACGCCTATTTTTATAGGTTAATGTCAT
GATAATAATGGTTTCTTAGACGTCAGGTGGCACTTTTCGGGGAAATGTGCGCGGAACCCCTATTTGTTTA
TTTTTCTAAATACATTCAAATATGTATCCGCTCATGAGACAATAACCCTGATAAATGCTTCAATAATATT
GAAAAAGGAAGAGTATGAGTATTCAACATTTCCGTGTCGCCCTTATTCCCTTTTTTGCGGCATTTTGCCT
TCCTGTTTTTGCTCACCCAGAAACGCTGGTGAAAGTAAAAGATGCTGAAGATCAGTTGGGTGCACGAGTG
GGTTACATCGAACTGGATCTCAACAGCGGTAAGATCCTTGAGAGTTTTCGCCCCGAAGAACGTTTTCCAA
TGATGAGCACTTTTAAAGTTCTGCTATGTGGCGCGGTATTATCCCGTGTTGACGCCGGGCAAGAGCAACT
CGGTCGCCGCATACACTATTCTCAGAATGACTTGGTTGAGTACTCACCAGTCACAGAAAAGCATCTTACG
GATGGCATGACAGTAAGAGAATTATGCAGTGCTGCCATAACCATGAGTGATAACACTGCGGCCAACTTAC
TTCTGACAACGATCGGAGGACCGAAGGAGCTAACCGCTTTTTTGCACAACATGGGGGATCATGTAACTCG
CCTTGATCGTTGGGAACCGGAGCTGAATGAAGCCATACCAAACGACGAGCGTGACACCACGATGCCTGTA
GCAATGGCAACAACGTTGCGCAAACTATTAACTGGCGAACTACTTACTCTAGCTTCCCGGCAACAATTAA
TAGACTGGATGGAGGCGGATAAAGTTGCAGGACCACTTCTGCGCTCGGCCCTTCCGGCTGGCTGGTTTAT
TGCTGATAAATCTGGAGCCGGTGAGCGTGGGTCTCGCGGTATCATTGCAGCACTGGGGCCAGATGGTAAG
CCCTCCCGTATCGTAGTTATCTACACGACGGGGAGTCAGGCAACTATGGATGAACGAAATAGACAGATCG
CTGAGATAGGTGCCTCACTGATTAAGCATTGGTAACTGTCAGACCAAGTTTACTCATATATACTTTAGAT
TGATTTAAAACTTCATTTTTAATTTAAAAGGATCTAGGTGAAGATCCTTTTTGATAATCTCATGACCAAA
ATCCCTTAACGTGAGTTTTCGTTCCACTGAGCGTCAGACCCCGTAGAAAAGATCAAAGGATCTTCTTGAG
ATCCTTTTTTTCTGCGCGTAATCTGCTGCTTGCAAACAAAAAAACCACCGCTACCAGCGGTGGTTTGTTT
GCCGGATCAAGAGCTACCAACTCTTTTTCCGAAGGTAACTGGCTTCAGCAGAGCGCAGATACCAAATACT
GTTCTTCTAGTGTAGCCGTAGTTAGGCCACCACTTCAAGAACTCTGTAGCACCGCCTACATACCTCGCTC
TGCTAATCCTGTTACCAGTGGCTGCTGCCAGTGGCGATAAGTCGTGTCTTACCGGGTTGGACTCAAGACG
ATAGTTACCGGATAAGGCGCAGCGGTCGGGCTGAACGGGGGGTTCGTGCACACAGCCCAGCTTGGAGCGA
ACGACCTACACCGAACTGAGATACCTACAGCGTGAGCTATGAGAAAGCGCCACGCTTCCCGAAGGGAGAA
AGGCGGACAGGTATCCGGTAAGCGGCAGGGTCGGAACAGGAGAGCGCACGAGGGAGCTTCCAGGGGGAAA
CGCCTGGTATCTTTATAGTCCTGTCGGGTTTCGCCACCTCTGACTTGAGCGTCGATTTTTGTGATGCTCG
TCAGGGGGGCGGAGCCTATGGAAAAACGCCAGCAACGCGGCCTTTTTACGGTTCCTGGCCTTTTGCTGGC
CTTTTGCTCACATGTTCTTTCCTGCGTTATCCCCTGATTCTGTGGATAACCGTATTACCGCCTTTGAGTG
AGCTGATACCGCTCGCCGCAGCCGAACGACCGAGCGCAGCGAGTCAGTGAGCGAGGAAGCGGAAGAGCGC
CCAATACGCAAACCGCCTCTCCCCGCGCGTTGGCCGATTCATTAATGCAGCAAGCTCATGGCTGACTAAT
TTTTTTTATTTATGCAGAGGCCGAGGCCGCCTCGGCCTCTGAGCTATTCCAGAAGTAGTGAGGAGGCTTT
TTTGGAGGCCTAGGCTTTTGCAAAAAGCTCCCCGTGGCACGACAGGTTTCCCGACTGGAAAGCGGGCAGT
GAGCGCAACGCAATTAATGTGAGTTAGCTCACTCATTAGGCACCCCAGGCTTTACACTTTATGCTTCCGG
CTCGTATGTTGTGTGGAATTGTGAGCGGATAACAATTTCACACAGGAAACAGCTATGACATGATTACGAA
TTTCACAAATAAAGCATTTTTTTCACTGCATTCTAGTTGTGGTTTGTCCAAACTCATCAATGTATCTTAT
CATGTCTGGATCAACTGGATAACTCAAGCTAACCAAAATCATCCCAAACTTCCCACCCCATACCCTATTA
CCACTGCCAATTACCTGTGGTTTCATTTACTCTAAACCTGTGATTCCTCTGAATTATTTTCATTTTAAAG
AAATTGTATTTGTTAAATATGTACTACAAACTTAGTAGTTGGAAGGGCTAATTCACTCCCAAAGAAGACA
AGATATCCTTGATCTGTGGATCTACCACACACAAGGCTACTTCCCTGATTAGCAGAACTACACACCAGGG
CCAGGGGTCAGATATCCACTGACCTTTGGATGGTGCTACAAGCTAGTACCAGTTGAGCCAGATAAGGTAG
AAGAGGCCAATAAAGGAGAGAACACCAGCTTGTTACACCCTGTGAGCCTGCATGGGATGGATGACCCGGA
GAGAGAAGTGTTAGAGTGGAGGTTTGACAGCCGCCTAGCATTTCATCACGTGGCCCGAGAGCTGCATCCG
GAGTACTTCAAGAACTGCTGATATCGAGCTTGCTACAAGGGACTTTCCGCTGGGGACTTTCCAGGGAGGC
GTGGCCTGGGCGGGACTGGGGAGTGGCGAGCCCTCAGATCCTGCATATAAGCAGCTGCTTTTTGCCTGTA
CTGGGTCTCTCTGGTTAGACCAGATCTGAGCCTGGGAGCTCTCTGGCTAACTAGGGAACCCACTGCTTAA
GCCTCAATAAAGCTTGCCTTGAGTGCTTCAAGTAGTGTGTGCCCGTCTGTTGTGTGACTCTGGTAACTAG
AGATCCCTCAGACCCTTTTAGTCAGTGTGGAAAATCTCTAGCAGTGGCGCCCGAACAGGGACTTGAAAGC
GAAAGGGAAACCAGAGGAGCTCTCTCGACGCAGGACTCGGCTTGCTGAAGCGCGCACGGCAAGAGGCGAG
GGGCGGCGACTGGTGAGTACGCCAAAAATTTTGACTAGCGGAGGCTAGAAGGAGAGAGATGGGTGCGAGA
GCGTCAGTATTAAGCGGGGGAGAATTAGATCGCGATGGGAAAAAATTCGGTTAAGGCCAGGGGGAAAGAA
AAAATATAAATTAAAACATATAGTATGGGCAAGCAGGGAGCTAGAACGATTCGCAGTTAATCCTGGCCTG
TTAGAAACATCAGAAGGCTGTAGACAAATACTGGGACAGCTACAACCATCCCTTCAGACAGGATCAGAAG
AACTTAGATCATTATATAATACAGTAGCAACCCTCTATTGTGTGCATCAAAGGATAGAGATAAAAGACAC
CAAGGAAGCTTTAGACAAGATAGAGGAAGAGCAAAACAAAAGTAAGACCACCGCACAGCAAGCGGCCGGC
CGCTGATCTTCAGACCTGGAGGAGGAGATATGAGGGACAATTGGAGAAGTGAATTATATAAATATAAAGT
AGTAAAAATTGAACCATTAGGAGTAGCACCCACCAAGGCAAAGAGAAGAGTGGTGCAGAGAGAAAAAAGA
GCAGTGGGAATAGGAGCTTTGTTCCTTGGGTTCTTGGGAGCAGCAGGAAGCACTATGGGCGCAGCGTCAA
TGACGCTGACGGTACAGGCCAGACAATTATTGTCTGGTATAGTGCAGCAGCAGAACAATTTGCTGAGGGC
TATTGAGGCGCAACAGCATCTGTTGCAACTCACAGTCTGGGGCATCAAGCAGCTCCAGGCAAGAATCCTG
GCTGTGGAAAGATACCTAAAGGATCAACAGCTCCTGGGGATTTGGGGTTGCTCTGGAAAACTCATTTGCA
CCACTGCTGTGCCTTGGAATGCTAGTTGGAGTAATAAATCTCTGGAACAGATTTGGAATCACACGACCTG
GATGGAGTGGGACAGAGAAATTAACAATTACACAAGCTTAATACACTCCTTAATTGAAGAATCGCAAAAC
CAGCAAGAAAAGAATGAACAAGAATTATTGGAATTAGATAAATGGGCAAGTTTGTGGAATTGGTTTAACA
TAACAAATTGGCTGTGGTATATAAAATTATTCATAATGATAGTAGGAGGCTTGGTAGGTTTAAGAATAGT
TTTTGCTGTACTTTCTATAGTGAATAGAGTTAGGCAGGGATATTCACCATTATCGTTTCAGACCCACCTC
CCAACCCCGAGGGGACCCGACAGGCCCGAAGGAATAGAAGAAGAAGGTGGAGAGAGAGACAGAGACAGAT
CCATTCGATTAGTGAACGGATCTCGACGGTATCGCCGAATTCACAAATGGCAGTATTCATCCACAATTTT
AAAAGAAAAGGGGGGATTGGGGGGTACAGTGCAGGGGAAAGAATAGTAGACATAATAGCAACAGACATAC
AAACTAAAGAATTACAAAAACAAATTACAAAAATTCAAAATTTTCGGGTTTATTACAGGGACAGCAGAGA
TCCAGTTTGGACTAGTCGTGAGGCTCCGGTGCCCGTCAGTGGGCAGAGCGCACATCGCCCACAGTCCCCG
AGAAGTTGGGGGGAGGGGTCGGCAATTGAACCGGTGCCTAGAGAAGGTGGCGCGGGGTAAACTGGGAAAG
TGATGTCGTGTACTGGCTCCGCCTTTTTCCCGAGGGTGGGGGAGAACCGTATATAAGTGCAGTAGTCGCC
GTGAACGTTCTTTTTCGCAACGGGTTTGCCGCCAGAACACAGGTAAGTGCCGTGTGTGGTTCCCGCGGGC
CTGGCCTCTTTACGGGTTATGGCCCTTGCGTGCCTTGAATTACTTCCACCTGGCTGCAGTACGTGATTCT
TGATCCCGAGCTTCGGGTTGGAAGTGGGTGGGAGAGTTCGAGGCCTTGCGCTTAAGGAGCCCCTTCGCCT
CGTGCTTGAGTTGAGGCCTGGCCTGGGCGCTGGGGCCGCCGCGTGCGAATCTGGTGGCACCTTCGCGCCT
GTCTCGCTGCTTTCGATAAGTCTCTAGCCATTTAAAATTTTTGATGACCTGCTGCGACGCTTTTTTTCTG
GCAAGATAGTCTTGTAAATGCGGGCCAAGATCTGCACACTGGTATTTCGGTTTTTGGGGCCGCGGGCGGC
GACGGGGCCCGTGCGTCCCAGCGCACATGTTCGGCGAGGCGGGGCCTGCGAGCGCGGCCACCGAGAATCG
GACGGGGGTAGTCTCAAGCTGGCCGGCCTGCTCTGGTGCCTGGCCTCGCGCCGCCGTGTATCGCCCCGCC
CTGGGCGGCAAGGCTGGCCCGGTCGGCACCAGTTGCGTGAGCGGAAAGATGGCCGCTTCCCGGCCCTGCT
GCAGGGAGCTCAAAATGGAGGACGCGGCGCTCGGGAGAGCGGGCGGGTGAGTCACCCACACAAAGGAAAA
GGGCCTTTCCGTCCTCAGCCGTCGCTTCATGTGACTCCACGGAGTACCGGGCGCCGTCCAGGCACCTCGA
TTAGTTCTCGAGCTTTTGGAGTACGTCGTCTTTAGGTTGGGGGGAGGGGTTTTATGCGATGGAGTTTCCC
CACACTGAGTGGGTGGAGACTGAAGTTAGGCCAGCTTGGCACTTGATGTAATTCTCCTTGGAATTTGCCC
TTTTTGAGTTTGGATCTTGGTTCATTCTCAAGCCTCAGACAGTGGTTCAAAGTTTTTTTCTTCCATTTCA
GGTGTCGTGA
