>Addgene plasmid #116163 | pHAGE-BRAF-H269Y | depositor partial sequence | sequence record 219036 | insert
ATGGCGGCGCTGAGCGGTGGCGGTGGTGGCGGCGCGGAGCCGGGCCAGGCTCTGTTCAACGGGGACATGG
AGCCCGAGGCCGGCGCCGGCGCCGGCGCCGCGGCCTCTTCGGCTGCGGACCCTGCCATTCCGGAGGAGGT
GTGGAATATCAAACAAATGATTAAGTTGACACAGGAACATATAGAGGCCCTATTGGACAAATTTGGTGGG
GAGCATAATCCACCATCAATATATCTGGAGGCCTATGAAGAATACACCAGCAAGCTAGATGCACTCCAAC
AAAGAGAACAACAGTTATTGGAATCTCTGGGGAACGGAACTGATTTTTCTGTTTCTAGCTCTGCATCAAT
GGATACCGTTACATCTTCTTCCTCTTCTAGCCTTTCAGTGCTACCTTCATCTCTTTCAGTTTTTCAAAAT
CCCACAGATGTGGCACGGAGCAACCCCAAGTCACCACAAAAACCTATCGTTAGAGTCTTCCTGCCCAACA
AACAGAGGACAGTGGTACCTGCAAGGTGTGGAGTTACAGTCCGAGACAGTCTAAAGAAAGCACTGATGAT
GAGAGGTCTAATCCCAGAGTGCTGTGCTGTTTACAGAATTCAGGATGGAGAGAAGAAACCAATTGGTTGG
GACACTGATATTTCCTGGCTTACTGGAGAAGAATTGCATGTGGAAGTGTTGGAGAATGTTCCACTTACAA
CACACAACTTTGTACGAAAAACGTTTTTCACCTTAGCATTTTGTGACTTTTGTCGAAAGCTGCTTTTCCA
GGGTTTCCGCTGTCAAACATGTGGTTATAAATTTTACCAGCGTTGTAGTACAGAAGTTCCACTGATGTGT
GTTAATTATGACCAACTTGATTTGCTGTTTGTCTCCAAGTTCTTTGAACACCACCCAATACCACAGGAAG
AGGCGTCCTTAGCAGAGACTGCCCTAACATCTGGATCATCCCCTTCCGCACCCGCCTCGGACTCTATTGG
GCCCCAAATTCTCACCAGTCCGTCTCCTTCAAAATCCATTCCAATTCCACAGCCCTTCCGACCAGCAGAT
GAAGATCATCGAAATCAATTTGGGCAACGAGACCGATCCTCATCAGCTCCCAATGTGCATATAAACACAA
TAGAACCTGTCAATATTGATGACTTGATTAGAGACCAAGGATTTCGTGGTGATGGAGGATCAACCACAGG
TTTGTCTGCTACCCCCCCTGCCTCATTACCTGGCTCACTAACTAACGTGAAAGCCTTACAGAAATCTCCA
GGACCTCAGCGAGAAAGGAAGTCATCTTCATCCTCAGAAGACAGGAATCGAATGAAAACACTTGGTAGAC
GGGACTCGAGTGATGATTGGGAGATTCCTGATGGGCAGATTACAGTGGGACAAAGAATTGGATCTGGATC
ATTTGGAACAGTCTACAAGGGAAAGTGGCATGGTGATGTGGCAGTGAAAATGTTGAATGTGACAGCACCT
ACACCTCAGCAGTTACAAGCCTTCAAAAATGAAGTAGGAGTACTCAGGAAAACACGACATGTGAATATCC
TACTCTTCATGGGCTATTCCACAAAGCCACAACTGGCTATTGTTACCCAGTGGTGTGAGGGCTCCAGCTT
GTATCACCATCTCCATATCATTGAGACCAAATTTGAGATGATCAAACTTATAGATATTGCACGACAGACT
GCACAGGGCATGGATTACTTACACGCCAAGTCAATCATCCACAGAGACCTCAAGAGTAATAATATATTTC
TTCATGAAGACCTCACAGTAAAAATAGGTGATTTTGGTCTAGCTACAGTGAAATCTCGATGGAGTGGGTC
CCATCAGTTTGAACAGTTGTCTGGATCCATTTTGTGGATGGCACCAGAAGTCATCAGAATGCAAGATAAA
AATCCATACAGCTTTCAGTCAGATGTATATGCATTTGGAATTGTTCTGTATGAATTGATGACTGGACAGT
TACCTTATTCAAACATCAACAACAGGGACCAGATAATTTTTATGGTGGGACGAGGATACCTGTCTCCAGA
TCTCAGTAAGGTACGGAGTAACTGTCCAAAAGCCATGAAGAGATTAATGGCAGAGTGCCTCAAAAAGAAA
AGAGATGAGAGACCACTCTTTCCCCAAATTCTCGCCTCTATTGAGCTGCTGGCCCGCTCATTGCCAAAAA
TTCACCGCAGTGCATCAGAACCCTCCTTGAATCGGGCTGGTTTCCAAACAGAGGATTTTAGTCTATATGC
TTGTGCTTCTCCAAAAACACCCATCCAGGCAGGGGGATATGGTGCGTTTCCTGTCCACTAG
